>Addgene plasmid #211779 | LLP786_SpyCatcher-EZH2-FL-CO | addgene full sequence | sequence record 417379 | Addgene NGS Result
GACGTCCATAGAGCCCACCGCATCCCCAGCATGCCTGCTATTGTCTTCCCAATCCTCCCCCTTGCTGTCC
TGCCCCACCCCACCCCCCAGAATAGAATGACACCTACTCAGACAATGCGATGCAATTTCCTCATTTTATT
AGGAAAGGACAGTGGGAGTGGCACCTTCCAGGGTCAAGGAAGGCACGGGGGAGGGGCAAACAACAGATGG
CTGGCAACTAGAAGGCACAGTCAACTGCCCTTGTACAGCTCGTCCATGCCGAGAGTGATCCCGGCGGCGG
TCACGAACTCCAGCAGGACCATGTGATCGCGCTTCTCGTTGGGGTCTTTGCTCAGGGCGGACTGGGTGCT
CAGGTAGTGGTTGTCGGGCAGCAGCACGGGGCCGTCGCCGATGGGGGTGTTCTGCTGGTAGTGGTCGGCG
AGCTGCACGCTGCCGTCCTCGATGTTGTGGCGGATCTTGAAGTTCACCTTGATGCCGTTCTTCTGCTTGT
CGGCCATGATATAGACGTTGTGGCTGTTGTAGTTGTACTCCAGCTTGTGCCCCAGGATGTTGCCGTCCTC
CTTGAAGTCGATGCCCTTCAGCTCGATGCGGTTCACCAGGGTGTCGCCCTCGAACTTCACCTCGGCGCGG
GTCTTGTAGTTGCCGTCGTCCTTGAAGAAGATGGTGCGCTCCTGGACGTAGCCTTCGGGCATGGCGGACT
TGAAGAAGTCGTGCTGCTTCATGTGGTCGGGGTAGCGGCTGAAGCACTGCACGCCGTAGGTCAGGGTGGT
CACGAGGGTGGGCCAGGGCACGGGCAGCTTGCCGGTGGTGCAGATGAACTTCAGGGTCAGCTTGCCGTAG
GTGGCATCGCCCTCGCCCTCGCCGGACACGCTGAACTTGTGGCCGTTTACGTCGCCGTCCAGCTCGACCA
GGATGGGCACCACCCCGGTGAACAGCTCCTCGCCCTTGCTCACCATGGTGGCCGTACGGGTGGCGCGCGT
AGCCTAGGCCTCCAAAAAAGCCTCCTCACTACTTCTGGAATAGCTCAGAGGCAGAGGCGGCCTCGGCCTC
TGCATAAATAAAAAAAATTAGTCAGCCATGGGGCGGAGAATGGGCGGAACTGGGCGGAGTTAGGGGCGGG
ATGGGCGGAGTTAGGGGCGGGACTATGGTTGCTGACTAATTGAGATGCATGCTTTGCATACTTCTGCCTG
CCTGAATTCACGTCGACGGATCGGGAGATCTCCCGATCCCCTATGGTGCACTCTCAGTACAATCTGCTCT
GATGCCGCATAGTTAAGCCAGTATCTGCTCCCTGCTTGTGTGTTGGAGGTCGCTGAGTAGTGCGCGAGCA
AAATTTAAGCTACAACAAGGCAAGGCTTGACCGACAATTGCATGAAGAATCTGCTTAGGGTTAGGCGTTT
TGCGTGCAAAGATGGATAAAGTTTTAAACAGAGAGGAATCTTTGCAGCTAATGGACCTTCTAGGTCTTGA
AAGGAGTGGGAATTGGCTCCGGTGCCCGTCAGTGGGCAGAGCGCACATCGCCCACAGTCCCCGAGAAGTT
GGGGGGAGGGGTCGGCAATTGAACCGGTGCCTAGAGAAGGTGGCGCGGGGTAAACTGGGAAAGTGATGTC
GTGTACTGGCTCCGCCTTTTTCCCGAGGGTGGGGGAGAACCGTATATAAGTGCAGTAGTCGCCGTGAACG
TTCTTTTTCGCAACGGGTTTGCCGCCAGAACACAGGTAAGTGCCGTGTGTGGTTCCCGCGGGCCTGGCCT
CTTTACGGGTTATGGCCCTTGCGTGCCTTGAATTACTTCCACCTGGCTGCAGTACGTGATTCTTGATCCC
GAGCTTCGGGTTGGAAGTGGGTGGGAGAGTTCGAGGCCTTGCGCTTAAGGAGCCCCTTCGCCTCGTGCTT
GAGTTGAGGCCTGGCCTGGGCGCTGGGGCCGCCGCGTGCGAATCTGGTGGCACCTTCGCGCCTGTCTCGC
TGCTTTCGATAAGTCTCTAGCCATTTAAAATTTTTGATGACCTGCTGCGACGCTTTTTTTCTGGCAAGAT
AGTCTTGTAAATGCGGGCCAAGATCTGCACACTGGTATTTCGGTTTTTGGGGCCGCGGGCGGCGACGGGG
CCCGTGCGTCCCAGCGCACATGTTCGGCGAGGCGGGGCCTGCGAGCGCGGCCACCGAGAATCGGACGGGG
GTAGTCTCAAGCTGGCCGGCCTGCTCTGGTGCCTGGCCTCGCGCCGCCGTGTATCGCCCCGCCCTGGGCG
GCAAGGCTGGCCCGGTCGGCACCAGTTGCGTGAGCGGAAAGATGGCCGCTTCCCGGCCCTGCTGCAGGGA
GCTCAAAATGGAGGACGCGGCGCTCGGGAGAGCGGGCGGGTGAGTCACCCACACAAAGGAAAAGGGCCTT
TCCGTCCTCAGCCGTCGCTTCATGTGACTCCACGGAGTACCGGGCGCCGTCCAGGCACCTCGATTAGTTC
TCGAGCTTTTGGAGTACGTCGTCTTTAGGTTGGGGGGAGGGGTTTTATGCGATGGAGTTTCCCCACACTG
AGTGGGTGGAGACTGAAGTTAGGCCAGCTTGGCACTTGATGTAATTCTCCTTGGAATTTGCCCTTTTTGA
GTTTGGATCTTGGTTCATTCTCAAGCCTCAGACAGTGGTTCAAAGTTTTTTTCTTCCATTTCAGGTGTCG
TGACGTACGGCCACCATGGGTCCTAAGAAAAAGAGGAAGGTGGATTACAAGGATGACGACGATAAGGACT
ATAAGGACGATGATGACAAGGACTACAAAGATGATGACGATAAAGATAGTGCTACCCATATTAAATTCTC
AAAACGTGATGAGGACGGCAAAGAGTTAGCTGGTGCAACTATGGAGTTGCGTGATTCATCTGGTAAAACT
ATTAGTACATGGATTTCAGATGGACAAGTGAAAGATTTCTACCTGTATCCAGGAAAATATACATTTGTCG
AAACCGCAGCACCAGACGGTTATGAGGTAGCAACTGCTATTACCTTTACAGTTAATGAGCAAGGTCAGGT
TACTGTAAATGGCAAAGCAACTAAAGGTGACGCTCATATTAGCGCTGGAGGGGGTGGCTCCGGCGGAGGA
GGCTCTGGTGGCGGAGGGAGTGGAGCGGCCGCTATGGGCCAGACTGGGAAGAAATCTGAGAAGGGACCAG
TTTGTTGGCGGAAGCGTGTAAAATCAGAGTACATGCGACTGAGACAGCTCAAGAGGTTCAGACGAGCTGA
TGAAGTAAAGAGTATGTTTAGTTCCAATCGTCAGAAAATTTTGGAAAGAACGGAAATCTTAAACCAAGAA
TGGAAACAGCGAAGGATACAGCCTGTGCACATCCTGACTTCTGTGAGCTCATTGCGCGGGACTAGGGAGT
GTTCGGTGACCAGTGACTTGGATTTTCCAACACAAGTCATCCCATTAAAGACTCTGAATGCAGTTGCTTC
AGTACCCATAATGTATTCTTGGTCTCCCCTACAGCAGAATTTTATGGTGGAAGATGAAACTGTTTTACAT
AACATTCCTTATATGGGAGATGAAGTTTTAGATCAGGATGGTACTTTCATTGAAGAACTAATAAAAAATT
ATGATGGGAAAGTACACGGGGATAGAGAATGTGGGTTTATAAATGATGAAATTTTTGTGGAGTTGGTGAA
TGCCCTTGGTCAATATAATGATGATGACGATGATGATGATGGAGACGATCCTGAAGAAAGAGAAGAAAAG
CAGAAAGATCTGGAGGATCACCGAGATGATAAAGAAAGCCGCCCACCTCGGAAATTTCCTTCTGATAAAA
TTTTTGAAGCCATTTCCTCAATGTTTCCAGATAAGGGCACAGCAGAAGAACTAAAGGAAAAATATAAAGA
ACTCACCGAACAGCAGCTCCCAGGCGCACTTCCTCCTGAATGTACCCCCAACATAGATGGACCAAATGCT
AAATCTGTTCAGAGAGAGCAAAGCTTACACTCCTTTCATACGCTTTTCTGTAGGCGATGTTTTAAATATG
ACTGCTTCCTACATCGTAAGTGCAATTATTCTTTTCATGCAACACCCAACACTTATAAGCGGAAGAACAC
AGAAACAGCTCTAGACAACAAACCTTGTGGACCACAGTGTTACCAGCATTTGGAGGGAGCAAAGGAGTTT
GCTGCTGCTCTCACCGCTGAGCGGATAAAGACCCCACCAAAACGTCCAGGAGGCCGCAGAAGAGGACGGC
TTCCCAATAACAGTAGCAGGCCCAGCACCCCCACCATTAATGTGCTGGAATCAAAGGATACAGACAGTGA
TAGGGAAGCAGGGACTGAAACGGGGGGAGAGAACAATGATAAAGAAGAAGAAGAGAAGAAAGATGAAACT
TCGAGCTCCTCTGAAGCAAATTCTCGGTGTCAAACACCAATAAAGATGAAGCCAAATATTGAACCTCCTG
AGAATGTGGAGTGGAGTGGTGCTGAAGCCTCAATGTTTAGAGTCCTCATTGGCACTTACTATGACAATTT
CTGTGCCATTGCTAGGTTAATTGGGACCAAAACATGTAGACAGGTGTATGAGTTTAGAGTCAAAGAATCT
AGCATCATAGCTCCAGCTCCCGCTGAGGATGTGGATACTCCTCCAAGGAAAAAGAAGAGGAAACACCGGT
TGTGGGCTGCACACTGCAGAAAGATACAGCTGAAAAAGGACGGCTCCTCTAACCATGTTTACAACTATCA
ACCCTGTGATCATCCACGGCAGCCTTGTGACAGTTCGTGCCCTTGTGTGATAGCACAAAATTTTTGTGAA
AAGTTTTGTCAATGTAGTTCAGAGTGTCAAAACCGCTTTCCGGGATGCCGCTGCAAAGCACAGTGCAACA
CCAAGCAGTGCCCGTGCTACCTGGCTGTCCGAGAGTGTGACCCTGACCTCTGTCTTACTTGTGGAGCCGC
TGACCATTGGGACAGTAAAAATGTGTCCTGCAAGAACTGCAGTATTCAGCGGGGCTCCAAAAAGCATCTA
TTGCTGGCACCATCTGACGTGGCAGGCTGGGGGATTTTTATCAAAGATCCTGTGCAGAAAAATGAATTCA
TCTCAGAATACTGTGGAGAGATTATTAGCCAGGACGAGGCCGACAGGAGGGGCAAGGTGTACGACAAGTA
CATGTGCTCCTTCCTGTTCAACCTGAACAACGACTTCGTGGTGGACGCCACCAGAAAGGGCAACAAGATC
AGATTCGCCAACCACAGCGTGAACCCCAACTGCTACGCCAAGGTGATGATGGTGAACGGCGACCACAGAA
TCGGCATCTTCGCCAAGAGGGCCATCCAGACCGGCGAGGAGCTGTTCTTCGACTACAGGTACAGCCAGGC
CGACGCCCTGAAATACGTGGGCATCGAGAGGGAGATGGAGATCCCCTGACGTTGAGTCTCTGTTTGTGGT
GACTGATCATAATCAGCCATACCACATTTGTAGAGGTTTTACTTGCTTTAAAAAACCTCCCACACCTCCC
CCTGAACCTGAAACATAAAATGAATGCAATTGTTGTTGTTAACTTGTTTATTGCAGCTTATAATGGTTAC
AAATAAAGCAATAGCATCACAAATTTCACAAATAAAGCATTTTTTTCACTGCATTCTAGTTGTGGTTTGT
CCAAACTCATCAATGTATCTTAATGCGTCGAGTGCATTCTAGTTGTGGTTTGTCCAAACTCATCAATGTA
TCTTATCATGTCTGTATACCGTCGACCTCTAGCTAGAGCTTGGCGTAATCATGGTCATAGCTGTTTCCTG
TGTGAAATTGTTATCCGCTCACAATTCCACACAACATACGAGCCGGAAGCATAAAGTGTAAAGCCTGGGG
TGCCTAATGAGTGAGCTAACTCACATTAATTGCGTTGCGCTCACTGCCCGCTTTCCAGTCGGGAAACCTG
TCGTGCCAGCTGCATTAATGAATCGGCCAACGCGCGGGGAGAGGCGGTTTGCGTATTGGGCGCTCTTCCG
CTTCCTCGCTCACTGACTCGCTGCGCTCGGTCGTTCGGCTGCGGCGAGCGGTATCAGCTCACTCAAAGGC
GGTAATACGGTTATCCACAGAATCAGGGGATAACGCAGGAAAGAACATGTGAGCAAAAGGCCAGCAAAAG
GCCAGGAACCGTAAAAAGGCCGCGTTGCTGGCGTTTTTCCATAGGCTCCGCCCCCCTGACGAGCATCACA
AAAATCGACGCTCAAGTCAGAGGTGGCGAAACCCGACAGGACTATAAAGATACCAGGCGTTTCCCCCTGG
AAGCTCCCTCGTGCGCTCTCCTGTTCCGACCCTGCCGCTTACCGGATACCTGTCCGCCTTTCTCCCTTCG
GGAAGCGTGGCGCTTTCTCATAGCTCACGCTGTAGGTATCTCAGTTCGGTGTAGGTCGTTCGCTCCAAGC
TGGGCTGTGTGCACGAACCCCCCGTTCAGCCCGACCGCTGCGCCTTATCCGGTAACTATCGTCTTGAGTC
CAACCCGGTAAGACACGACTTATCGCCACTGGCAGCAGCCACTGGTAACAGGATTAGCAGAGCGAGGTAT
GTAGGCGGTGCTACAGAGTTCTTGAAGTGGTGGCCTAACTACGGCTACACTAGAAGAACAGTATTTGGTA
TCTGCGCTCTGCTGAAGCCAGTTACCTTCGGAAAAAGAGTTGGTAGCTCTTGATCCGGCAAACAAACCAC
CGCTGGTAGCGGTGGTTTTTTTGTTTGCAAGCAGCAGATTACGCGCAGAAAAAAAGGATCTCAAGAAGAT
CCTTTGATCTTTTCTACGGGGTCTGACGCTCAGTGGAACGAAAACTCACGTTAAGGGATTTTGGTCATGA
GATTATCAAAAAGGATCTTCACCTAGATCCTTTTAAATTAAAAATGAAGTTTTAAATCAATCTAAAGTAT
ATATGAGTAAACTTGGTCTGACAGTTACCAATGCTTAATCAGTGAGGCACCTATCTCAGCGATCTGTCTA
TTTCGTTCATCCATAGTTGCCTGACTCCCCGTCGTGTAGATAACTACGATACGGGAGGGCTTACCATCTG
GCCCCAGTGCTGCAATGATACCGCGAGACCCACGCTCACCGGCTCCAGATTTATCAGCAATAAACCAGCC
AGCCGGAAGGGCCGAGCGCAGAAGTGGTCCTGCAACTTTATCCGCCTCCATCCAGTCTATTAATTGTTGC
CGGGAAGCTAGAGTAAGTAGTTCGCCAGTTAATAGTTTGCGCAACGTTGTTGCCATTGCTACAGGCATCG
TGGTGTCACGCTCGTCGTTTGGTATGGCTTCATTCAGCTCCGGTTCCCAACGATCAAGGCGAGTTACATG
ATCCCCCATGTTGTGCAAAAAAGCGGTTAGCTCCTTCGGTCCTCCGATCGTTGTCAGAAGTAAGTTGGCC
GCAGTGTTATCACTCATGGTTATGGCAGCACTGCATAATTCTCTTACTGTCATGCCATCCGTAAGATGCT
TTTCTGTGACTGGTGAGTACTCAACCAAGTCATTCTGAGAATAGTGTATGCGGCGACCGAGTTGCTCTTG
CCCGGCGTCAATACGGGATAATACCGCGCCACATAGCAGAACTTTAAAAGTGCTCATCATTGGAAAACGT
TCTTCGGGGCGAAAACTCTCAAGGATCTTACCGCTGTTGAGATCCAGTTCGATGTAACCCACTCGTGCAC
CCAACTGATCTTCAGCATCTTTTACTTTCACCAGCGTTTCTGGGTGAGCAAAAACAGGAAGGCAAAATGC
CGCAAAAAAGGGAATAAGGGCGACACGGAAATGTTGAATACTCATACTCTTCCTTTTTCAATATTATTGA
AGCATTTATCAGGGTTATTGTCTCATGAGCGGATACATATTTGAATGTATTTAGAAAAATAAACAAATAG
GGGTTCCGCGCACATTTCCCCGAAAAGTGCCACCT
Features (pLannotate 1.2.2; 18 found; start..end, strand, type, name):
      6..230     -  polyA_signal   bGH poly(A) signal: bovine growth hormone polyadenylation signal
    240..956     -  CDS            EGFP: EGFP is a basic (constitutively fluorescent) green fluorescent protein published in 1996, derived from Aequorea victoria. It is reported to be a rapidly-maturing weak dimer with moderate acid sensitivity.
    981..1191    -  promoter       SV40 promoter: SV40 early promoter
   1232..1284    -  misc_feature   bom (fragment): basis of mobility region from pBR322
   1412..1478    +  CDS            small t antigen (fragment): SV40 (simian virus 40) small t antigen
   1485..2663    +  promoter       EF-1α promoter: strong constitutive promoter for human elongation factor EF-1α
   2703..2774    +  CDS            3xFLAG: three tandem FLAG® epitope tags
   3114..5366    +  CDS            EZH2: EZH2_HUMAN - Also known as KMT6. Experimental evidence at protein level: Swiss-Prot protein existence level 1. Polycomb group (PcG) protein. Catalytic subunit of the PRC2/EED-EZH2 complex, which methylates 'Lys-9' (H3K9me) and 'Lys-27' (H3K27me) of histone H3, leading to transcriptional repression of the affected target gene. Able to mono-, di- and trimethylate 'Lys-27' of histone H3 to form H3K27me1, H3K27me2 and H3K27me3, respectively. Displays a preference for substrates with less methylation, loses activity when progressively more methyl groups are incorporated into H3K27, H3K27me0 > H3K27
   5394..5478    +  CDS            large T antigen (fragment): large T antigen from SV40 (simian virus 40)
   5501..5622    +  polyA_signal   SV40 poly(A) signal: SV40 polyadenylation signal
   5633..5684    +  polyA_signal   SV40 poly(A) signal (fragment): SV40 polyadenylation signal
   5748..5764    -  protein_bind   lac operator: The lac repressor binds to the lac operator to inhibit transcription in E. coli. This inhibition can be relieved by adding lactose or isopropyl-β-D-thiogalactopyranoside (IPTG). lac repressor encoded by lacI
   5772..5802    -  promoter       lac promoter: promoter for the E. coli lac operon
   5817..5838    -  protein_bind   CAP binding site: CAP binding activates transcription in the presence of cAMP. E. coli catabolite activator protein
   5851..5943    -  CDS            lacI (fragment): lac repressor; lacI; The lac repressor binds to the lac operator to inhibit transcription in E. coli. This inhibition can be relieved by adding lactose or isopropyl-β-D-thiogalactopyranoside (IPTG).
   6126..6714    -  rep_origin     ori: high-copy-number ColE1/pMB1/pBR322/pUC origin of replication
   6885..7745    -  CDS            AmpR: β-lactamase; bla; confers resistance to ampicillin, carbenicillin, and related antibiotics
   7746..7850    -  promoter       AmpR promoter: bla
