[The description below was written by a language model from this plasmid's Addgene catalogue record and pLannotate feature annotations shown in this document.]
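Description:
LLP786_SpyCatcher-EZH2-FL-CO is a 7.9 kb mammalian expression plasmid built by Gibson cloning on the LLP252 pEF1a-NLS-scFvGCN4-DNMT3a backbone. It is maintained in E. coli through a high-copy ColE1/pUC-type origin and an ampicillin resistance (β-lactamase) gene. There is no mammalian drug marker. Transfected cells are instead identified or sorted by EGFP, which is expressed from a separate cassette driven by the SV40 early promoter and terminated by the bGH polyadenylation signal. This cassette is oriented opposite to the main transcription unit.

The main cassette uses the strong constitutive human EF-1α promoter to express an effector fusion ending at SV40 polyadenylation signals. According to the name and stated purpose, the fusion joins SpyCatcher, the protein domain that forms a covalent bond with the SpyTag peptide, to full-length human EZH2, the catalytic H3K27 methyltransferase subunit of Polycomb repressive complex 2. The annotation detects a 3xFLAG tag at the start of the reading frame and the EZH2 coding sequence further downstream. The unannotated gap between them presumably holds SpyCatcher, though the feature table does not label it.

The catalogue fields conflict with this in several places. They list the insert as "aGCN4-KRAB", describe codon optimisation of the last 300 bp in terms of KRAB, and record an N-terminal 3xTy1 tag. These entries appear to have been carried over from a related construct. The "CO" in the name suggests the codon-optimised terminal segment applies to EZH2 here, allowing transgene mRNA to be distinguished from endogenous transcript.

The plasmid belongs to a modular dCas9-based recruitment system for combinatorial epigenome editing, in which the effector would be recruited through SpyTag to a targeted locus to promote repression.
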