Addgene plasmid #211779: LLP786_SpyCatcher-EZH2-FL-CO
Purpose: SpyTag counterpart binding domain, SpyCatcher, fused to polycomb repressive complex subunit EZH2, with GFP selection
Depositing lab: Ryan Lister. Depositing organization: University of Western Australia. Publication: A modular dCas9-based recruitment platform for combinatorial epigenome editing. Swain T, Pflueger C, Freytag S, Poppe D, Pflueger J, Nguyen TV, Li JK, Lister R. Nucleic Acids Res. 2023 Nov 24:gkad1108. doi: 10.1093/nar/gkad1108. PubMed 38000387.
Backbone
  Vector backbone: LLP252 pEF1a-NLS-scFvGCN4-DNMT3a
  Backbone manufacturer: Ryan Lister (Addgene plasmid # 100941)
  Vector type: Mammalian Expression
  Selectable markers: GFP
Growth in bacteria
  Bacterial resistance: Ampicillin, 100 μg/mL
  Growth temperature: 30°C
  Growth strain: NEB Stable
  Copy number: High Copy
Gene/Insert
  Gene/Insert name: aGCN4-KRAB
  Species: H. sapiens (human)
  Mutation: Last 300 bp codon-optimised (CO) to detect KRAB expression distinct from endogenous mRNA
  Promoter: pEF1a and pSV40
  Tag / fusion protein: 3xTy1 (N terminal on backbone)
  Cloning method: Gibson Cloning
  Sequencing primers: 5′ n/a
Terms and licenses: Academic/Nonprofit Terms; Industry Terms: Not Available to Industry
Depositor comments: Please visit https://www.biorxiv.org/content/10.1101/2022.07.01.498378v1 for bioRxiv preprint.
How to cite: LLP786_SpyCatcher-EZH2-FL-CO was a gift from Ryan Lister (Addgene plasmid # 211779 ; http://n2t.net/addgene:211779 ; RRID:Addgene_211779)
